>Addgene plasmid #54846 | PA-mCherry-miniSOG-Lifeact-7 | addgene partial sequence | sequence record 90802 | CMV-F 5'-CGCAAATGGGCGGTAGGCGTG-3'
GTGAACCGTCAGATCCGCTAGCGCCACCATGGGCGTGGCCGACTTGATCAAGAAGTTCGAGTCCATCTCC
AAGGAGGAGGGGGATCCACCGGTCGCCACCATGGTGAGCAAGGGCGAGGAGGATAACATGGCCATCATTA
AGGAGTTCATGCGCTTCAAGGTGCACATGGAGGGGTCCGTGAACGGCCACGTGTTCGAGATCGAGGGCGA
GGGCGAGGGCCGCCCCTACGAGGGCACCCAGACCGCCAAGCTGAAGGTGACCAAGGGCGGCCCCCTGCCC
TTCACCTGGGACATCCTGAGCCCTCAGTTCATGTACGGCTCCAATGCCTACGTGAAGCACCCCGCCGACA
TCCCCGACTACTTTAAGCTGTCCTTCCCCGAGGGCTTCAAGTGGGAGCGCGTGATGAAATTCGAGGACGG
CGGCGTGGTGACCGTGACCCAGGACTCCTCCCTGCAGGACGGCGAGTTCATCTACAAGGTGAAGCTGCGC
GGCACCAACTTCCCCTCCGACGGCCCCGTGATGCAGAAGAAGACCATGGGCTGGGAGGCCCTCTCCGAGC
GGATGTACCCCGAGGACGGCGCCCTGAAGGGCGAGGTCAAGCCCAGAGTGAAGCTGAAGGACGGCGGCCA
CTACGACGCTGAGGTCAAGACCACCTACAAGGCCAAGAAGCCCGTGCAGCTGCCCGGCGCCTACAACGTC
AACCGCAAGCTGGACATCACCAGCCACAACGAGGACTACACCATCGTGGAGCA
