>Addgene plasmid #54846 | PA-mCherry-miniSOG-Lifeact-7 | addgene partial sequence | sequence record 95492 | SV40pA-R 5'-GAAATTTGTGATGCTATTGC-3'
AGTTAACAACAACAATTGCATTCATTTTATGTTTCAGGTTCAGGGGGAGGTGTGGGAGGTTTTTTAAAGC
AAGTAAAACCTCTACAAATGTGGTATGGCTGATTATGATCTAGAGTCGCGGCCGCTTAGCCGTCCAGCTG
CACGCCGATGAAGTACTGCAGCTCGCCCTTCTGGTCGCGCATGGGCTGCAGGTGCAGCAGGTTCCAGAAC
TTCTTGCCGCTCTTGGTGTAGTTGATCAGCTGCACGGTGATCTCGCGCTGGTCGCGGATGGCGTCGCGGA
TCTTCTGCACGGTGGCCTGGTCGGTCTCGGGGCCCTGCAGGAAGCGGCCGTTGCGGCCCAGGATCTCCTC
TCTGCTGTACTCGGTCAGCTCCAGGAAGCCGTCGCTGGCGAAGATGATGGGGTTGTCGGGCAGGCGGGGG
TCGGTGATCACGAAGCTCTTCTCCATGCCGCCCTTGTACAGCTCGTCCATGCCGCCGGTGGAGTGGCGGC
CCTCGGCTCTCTCGTACTGCTCCACGATGGTGTAGTCCTCGTTGTGGCTGGTGATGTCCAGCTTGCGGTT
GACGTTGTAGGCGCCGGGCAGCTGCACGGGCTTCTTGGCCTTGTAGGTGGTCTTGACCTCAGCGTCGTAG
TGGCCGCCGTCCTTCAGCTTCACTCTGGGCTTGACCTCGCCCTTCAGGGCGCCGTCCTCGGGGTACATCC
GCTCGGAGAGGGCCTCCCAGCCCATGGTCTTCTTCTGCATCACGGGGCCGTCGGAGGGGAAGTTGGTGCC
GCGCAGCTTCACCTTGTA
