[The description below was written by a language model from this plasmid's Addgene catalogue record.]
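Description:
PA-mCherry-miniSOG-Lifeact-7 is a mammalian expression plasmid of roughly 5.5 kb that encodes a triple fusion designed to label filamentous actin. It is maintained in E. coli as a high-copy plasmid under kanamycin selection, and it carries a neomycin resistance marker so that transfected mammalian cells can be selected with G418. The record does not name the promoter driving the fusion, the origin of replication, or any polyadenylation signal, and no feature table is provided, so these elements cannot be stated with confidence.

The payload combines three parts. Lifeact is a short actin-binding peptide widely used to decorate F-actin in living cells with little disturbance of actin dynamics. PA-mCherry is a photoactivatable red fluorescent protein that is initially dark and becomes fluorescent after illumination with violet light, which suits it to pulse-labelling and single-molecule localization imaging. miniSOG is a small flavin-binding green fluorescent tag that generates singlet oxygen on blue-light illumination, allowing local photo-oxidation of diaminobenzidine into an electron-dense deposit visible by electron microscopy. The order of the three modules is given inconsistently in the record (the plasmid name versus the insert name), and the tag is listed as C-terminal on the backbone, so the exact arrangement and the meaning of the "7" suffix should be checked against the sequence.

The listed spectral values (excitation 448/473 nm, emission 500/528 nm) correspond to the miniSOG component rather than PA-mCherry. The construct is suited to correlated light and electron microscopy of the actin cytoskeleton, with the option of photoactivation-based fluorescence imaging in the same cells.
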