Addgene plasmid #54846: PA-mCherry-miniSOG-Lifeact-7
Purpose: Localization: Actin, Excitation: 448 / 473, Emission: 500 / 528
Depositing lab: Michael Davidson. Depositing organization: Florida State University, Tallahassee. Publication: A genetically encoded tag for correlated light and electron microscopy of intact cells, tissues, and organisms. Shu X, Lev-Ram V, Deerinck TJ, Qi Y, Ramko EB, Davidson MW, Jin Y, Ellisman MH, Tsien RY. PLoS Biol. 2011 Apr;9(4):e1001041. doi: 10.1371/journal.pbio.1001041. Epub 2011 Apr 5. PubMed 21483721.
Backbone
  Vector backbone: PA-mCherry-miniSOG-Lifeact
  Backbone size w/o insert (bp): 5500
  Vector type: Mammalian Expression
  Selectable markers: Neomycin (select with G418)
  Backbone size (bp): 5500
  Tag / fusion protein: PA-mCherry-miniSOG-Lifeact (C terminal on backbone)
Growth in bacteria
  Bacterial resistance: Kanamycin, 50 μg/mL
  Growth temperature: 37°C
  Growth strain: DH5alpha
  Copy number: High Copy
Gene/Insert
  Gene/Insert name: Lifeact-PAmCherry-miniSOG
  Tag / fusion protein: PA-mCherry-miniSOG-Lifeact (C terminal on backbone)
Terms and licenses: Academic/Nonprofit Terms; Industry Terms: Not Available to Industry
Depositor comments: . Excitation = 448 / 473; Emission = 500 / 528
How to cite: PA-mCherry-miniSOG-Lifeact-7 was a gift from Michael Davidson (Addgene plasmid # 54846 ; http://n2t.net/addgene:54846 ; RRID:Addgene_54846)
